Addgene plasmid #215390: pB-T-PAF-Clu DD1
Purpose: High expression of the Clusterin(A108E,L109S,E112K,P115Q,K304A,E307H) mutant for purification.
Depositing lab: Franz-Ulrich Hartl. Depositing organization: Max Planck Institute of Biochemistry.
Backbone
  Vector backbone: pB-T-PAF
  Backbone size w/o insert (bp): 7244
  Vector type: Mammalian Expression
  Selectable markers: Puromycin
Growth in bacteria
  Bacterial resistance: Ampicillin, 100 μg/mL
  Growth temperature: 37°C
  Growth strain: DH5alpha
  Copy number: High Copy
Gene/Insert
  Gene/Insert name: CLU
  Species: H. sapiens (human)
  Mutation: p.Ala108Glu, p.Leu109Ser, p.Glu112Lys, p.Pro115Gln, p.Lys304Ala, p.Glu307His
  Entrez Gene: CLU (a.k.a. AAG4, APO-J, APOJ, CLI, CLU1, CLU2, KUB1, NA1/NA2, SGP-2, SGP2, SP-40, TRPM-2, TRPM2)
  Promoter: tetO
  Cloning method: Gene Synthesis
Terms and licenses: Academic/Nonprofit Terms; Industry Terms: Not Available to Industry
How to cite: pB-T-PAF-Clu DD1 was a gift from Franz-Ulrich Hartl (Addgene plasmid # 215390 ; http://n2t.net/addgene:215390 ; RRID:Addgene_215390)
