[The description below was written by a language model from this plasmid's Addgene catalogue record and pLannotate feature annotations shown in this document.]
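Description:
pB-T-PAF-Clu DD1 is a mammalian expression plasmid built on the pB-T-PAF backbone for high-level, tetracycline-regulated production of a mutant human clusterin (CLU, also known as apolipoprotein J) intended for purification. It is propagated in E. coli as a high-copy plasmid through a ColE1/pUC-type origin and selected with ampicillin via the β-lactamase gene. The bacterial portion derives from a pBluescript-style scaffold, retaining an f1 origin, lacZα and lac promoter/operator remnants, and flanking T7 and T3 promoters.

The payload is a gene-synthesised CLU coding sequence carrying six substitutions: A108E, L109S, E112K, P115Q, K304A and E307H. It sits downstream of a Tet-responsive promoter, annotated as seven tet operator repeats followed by a minimal promoter segment, and is terminated by the bovine growth hormone polyadenylation signal. Transcription from such a promoter depends on a tetracycline-controlled transactivator, which is not annotated on this plasmid and would therefore have to be supplied by the host cell line or a second construct. No affinity tag is annotated in the feature table, although the backbone name may imply one; the record does not settle this.

Downstream of the expression unit lie an FRT site and an SV40 early promoter driving puromycin N-acetyltransferase with an SV40 polyadenylation signal, allowing selection of stably transfected mammalian cells. A short fragment matching baculovirus FP25 sequence flanks the cassette. This is typical of piggyBac transposon-derived vectors and consistent with the "pB" name, but transposon terminal repeats are not explicitly annotated. The listed backbone size and the sequenced total length do not add up simply with the insert, so the backbone figure probably includes sequence replaced during cloning.
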