Features (pLannotate 1.2.2; 32 found; start..end, strand, type, name):
     98..456     -  rep_origin     f1 ori (sequence partly withheld): f1 bacteriophage origin of replication; arrow indicates direction of (+) strand synthesis
    461..618     -  CDS            lacZα (fragment): LacZα fragment of β-galactosidase; lacZ fragment
    621..639     +  promoter       T7 promoter: promoter for bacteriophage T7 RNA polymerase
   1139..1159    +  promoter       tight TRE promoter (fragment): Tet-responsive promoter PTight, consisting of seven tet operator sequences followed by the minimal CMV promoter
   1176..1196    +  promoter       tight TRE promoter (fragment): Tet-responsive promoter PTight, consisting of seven tet operator sequences followed by the minimal CMV promoter
   1213..1233    +  promoter       tight TRE promoter (fragment): Tet-responsive promoter PTight, consisting of seven tet operator sequences followed by the minimal CMV promoter
   1250..1270    +  promoter       tight TRE promoter (fragment): Tet-responsive promoter PTight, consisting of seven tet operator sequences followed by the minimal CMV promoter
   1287..1307    +  promoter       tight TRE promoter (fragment): Tet-responsive promoter PTight, consisting of seven tet operator sequences followed by the minimal CMV promoter
   1324..1344    +  promoter       tight TRE promoter (fragment): Tet-responsive promoter PTight, consisting of seven tet operator sequences followed by the minimal CMV promoter
   1361..1381    +  promoter       tight TRE promoter (fragment): Tet-responsive promoter PTight, consisting of seven tet operator sequences followed by the minimal CMV promoter
   1396..1417    +  promoter       H1-2O2 promoter (fragment): doxycycline-inducible variant of the human H1 RNA promoter (Henriksen et al., 2007)
   1426..1471    +  promoter       TRE3GV promoter (fragment): 3rd-generation Tet-responsive promoter that can be activated by binding of Tet-On® 3G, optimized for retroviral and lentiviral vectors
   1566..2912    +  CDS            CLU: CLUS_HUMAN - Also known as APOJ From Homo sapiens (Human).
   3015..3239    +  polyA_signal   bGH poly(A) signal: bovine growth hormone polyadenylation signal
   3243..3264    +  promoter       SV40 promoter (fragment): SV40 enhancer and early promoter
   3285..3518    +  rep_origin     f1 ori (fragment) (sequence partly withheld): f1 bacteriophage origin of replication; arrow indicates direction of (+) strand synthesis
   3523..3570    +  protein_bind   FRT: FLP-mediated recombination occurs in the 8-bp core sequence TCTAGAAA (Turan and Bode, 2011). FLP recombinase from the Saccharomyces cerevisiae 2μ plasmid
   3595..3798    +  promoter       SV40 promoter: SV40 early promoter
   3809..4405    +  CDS            PuroR: puromycin N-acetyltransferase; pac from Streptomyces alboniger; confers resistance to puromycin
   4532..4616    +  CDS            large T antigen (fragment): large T antigen from SV40 (simian virus 40)
   4639..4760    +  polyA_signal   SV40 poly(A) signal: SV40 polyadenylation signal
   4770..4821    +  polyA_signal   SV40 poly(A) signal (fragment): SV40 polyadenylation signal
   4839..4862    +  misc_feature   MCS (fragment): pBluescript multiple cloning site
   5263..5394    +  CDS            FP (fragment): FP25_NPVAC - Experimental evidence at protein level: Swiss-Prot protein existence level 1. From Autographa californica nuclear polyhedrosis virus (AcMNPV).
   5411..5429    -  promoter       T3 promoter: promoter for bacteriophage T3 RNA polymerase
   5474..5490    -  protein_bind   lac operator: The lac repressor binds to the lac operator to inhibit transcription in E. coli. This inhibition can be relieved by adding lactose or isopropyl-β-D-thiogalactopyranoside (IPTG). lac repressor encoded by lacI
   5498..5528    -  promoter       lac promoter: promoter for the E. coli lac operon
   5543..5564    -  protein_bind   CAP binding site: CAP binding activates transcription in the presence of cAMP. E. coli catabolite activator protein
   5577..5669    -  CDS            lacI (fragment): lac repressor; lacI; The lac repressor binds to the lac operator to inhibit transcription in E. coli. This inhibition can be relieved by adding lactose or isopropyl-β-D-thiogalactopyranoside (IPTG).
   5852..6440    -  rep_origin     ori: high-copy-number ColE1/pMB1/pBR322/pUC origin of replication
   6611..7471    -  CDS            AmpR: β-lactamase; bla; confers resistance to ampicillin, carbenicillin, and related antibiotics
   7472..7576    -  promoter       AmpR promoter: bla
>Addgene plasmid #215390 | pB-T-PAF-Clu DD1 | addgene full sequence | sequence record 431790 | Addgene NGS Result
AAATTGTAAACGTTAATATTTTGTTAAAATTCGCGTTAAATTTTTGTTAAATCAGCTCACTTTTTAACCA
ATAGGCCGAAATCGGCAAAATCCCTTATAAATCAAAAGAATAGACCGAGATAGGGT
[37 nt withheld, positions 127-163]
AAAGAACGTGGACTCCAACGTCAAAGG
[49 nt withheld, positions 191-239]
T
[91 nt withheld, positions 241-331]
G
[124 nt withheld, positions 333-456]
CCCATTCGCCATTCAGGCTGCGCAACTGTTGGGAAGGGCGATCGGTGCGGGCCTCTTCGCTATTACGCCA
GCTGGCGAAAGGGGGATGTGCTGCAAGGCGATTAAGTTGGGTAACGCCAGGGTTTTCCCAGTCACGACGT
TGTAAAACGACGGCCAGTGAATTGTAATACGACTCACTATAGGGCGAATTGGAGCTCGGTACTCACGACA
GCAGGCTGAATAATAAAAAAATTAGAAACTATTATTTAACCCTAGAAAGATAATCATATTGTGACGTACG
TTAAAGATAATCATGCGTAAAATTGACGCATGTGTTTTATCGGTCTGTATATCGAGGTTTATTTATTAAT
TTGAATAGATATTAAGTTTTATTATATTTACACTTACATACTAATAATAAATTCAACAAACAATTTATTT
ATGTTTATTTATTTATTAAAAAAAAACAAAAACTCAAAATTTCTTCTATAAAGTAACAAAACTTTTAAAC
ATTCTCTCTTTTACAAAAATAAACTTATTTTGTACTTTAAAAACAGTCATGTTGTATTATAAAATAAGTA
ATTAGCTTAACCTATACATAATAGAAACAAATTATACTTATTAGTCAGTCAGAAACAACTTTGGCACATA
TCAATATTATGCTCTCGTTAATTAACTCGAGGGATCCAAGCTGGCCGCACGTCTCCCTATCAGTGATAGA
GAAGTCGACACGTCTCGAGCTCCCTATCAGTGATAGAGAAGGTACGTCTAGAACGTCTCCCTATCAGTGA
TAGAGAAGTCGACACGTCTCGAGCTCCCTATCAGTGATAGAGAAGGTACGTCTAGAACGTCTCCCTATCA
GTGATAGAGAAGTCGACACGTCTCGAGCTCCCTATCAGTGATAGAGAAGGTACGTCTAGAACGTCTCCCT
ATCAGTGATAGAGAAGTCGACACGTCTCGAGTTCCCTATCAGTGATAGAGAAGGTACCCCCTATATAAGC
AGAGCTCGTTTAGTGAACCGTCAGATCGCCTGGAGACGCCATCCACGCTGTTTTGACCTCCATAGAAGAC
ACCGGGACCGATCCAGCCTCCGCGGTGGCGGCCATCACAAGTTTGTACAGCTAGCCACCATGATGAAGAC
TCTGCTGCTGTTTGTGGGGCTGCTGCTGACCTGGGAGAGTGGGCAGGTCCTGGGGGACCAGACGGTCTCA
GACAATGAGCTCCAGGAAATGTCCAATCAGGGAAGTAAGTACGTCAATAAGGAAATTCAAAATGCTGTCA
ACGGGGTGAAACAGATAAAGACTCTCATAGAAAAAACAAACGAAGAGCGCAAGACACTGCTCAGCAACCT
AGAAGAAGCCAAGAAGAAGAAAGAGGATGCCCTAAATGAGACCAGGGAATCAGAGACAAAGCTGAAGGAG
CTCCCAGGAGTGTGCAATGAGACCATGATGGAAAGCTGGGAAAAGTGTAAGCAATGCCTGAAACAGACCT
GCATGAAGTTCTACGCACGCGTCTGCAGAAGTGGCTCAGGCCTGGTTGGCCGCCAGCTTGAGGAGTTCCT
GAACCAGAGCTCGCCCTTCTACTTCTGGATGAATGGTGACCGCATCGACTCCCTGCTGGAGAACGACCGG
CAGCAGACGCACATGCTGGATGTCATGCAGGACCACTTCAGCCGCGCGTCCAGCATCATAGACGAGCTCT
TCCAGGACAGGTTCTTCACCCGGGAGCCCCAGGATACCTACCACTACCTGCCCTTCAGCCTGCCCCACCG
GAGGCCTCACTTCTTCTTTCCCAAGTCCCGCATCGTCCGCAGCTTGATGCCCTTCTCTCCGTACGAGCCC
CTGAACTTCCACGCCATGTTCCAGCCCTTCCTTGAGATGATACACGAGGCTCAGCAGGCCATGGACATCC
ACTTCCATAGCCCGGCCTTCCAGCACCCGCCAACAGAATTCATACGAGAAGGCGACGATGACCGGACTGT
GTGCCGGGAGATCCGCCACAACTCCACGGGCTGCCTGCGGATGAAGGACCAGTGTGACGCGTGCCGGCAC
ATCTTGTCTGTGGACTGTTCCACCAACAACCCCTCCCAGGCTAAGCTGCGGCGGGAGCTCGACGAATCCC
TCCAGGTCGCTGAGAGGTTGACCAGGAAATACAACGAGCTGCTAAAGTCCTACCAGTGGAAGATGCTCAA
CACCTCCTCCTTGCTGGAGCAGCTGAACGAGCAGTTTAACTGGGTGTCCCGGCTGGCAAACCTCACGCAA
GGCGAAGACCAGTACTATCTGCGGGTCACCACGGTGGCTTCCCACACTTCTGACTCGGACGTTCCTTCCG
GTGTCACTGAGGTGGTCGTGAAGCTCTTTGACTCTGATCCCATCACTGTGACGGTCCCTGTAGAAGTCTC
CAGGAAGAACCCTAAATTTATGGAGACCGTGGCGGAGAAAGCGCTGCAGGAATACCGCAAAAAGCACCGG
GAGGAGTGAGCGGCCGCATAGATAACTGATCCAGTGTGCTGGGCTACGATGCATGGGCCCCCTAGGTCGA
GTCTAGAGGGCCCGTTTAAACCCGCTGATCAGCCTCGACTGTGCCTTCTAGTTGCCAGCCATCTGTTGTT
TGCCCCTCCCCCGTGCCTTCCTTGACCCTGGAAGGTGCCACTCCCACTGTCCTTTCCTAATAAAATGAGG
AAATTGCATCGCATTGTCTGAGTAGGTGTCATTCTATTCTGGGGGGTGGGGTGGGGCAGGACAGCAAGGG
GGAGGATTGGGAAGACAATAGCAGGCATGCTGGGGATGCGGTGGGCTCTATGGCTTCTGAGGCGGAAAGA
ACCAGCTGGGGCTCTAGGGGGTATCCCC
[124 nt withheld, positions 3285-3408]
C
[91 nt withheld, positions 3410-3500]
AGGGTGATGGTTCACGTACCTAGAAGTTCCTATTCCGAAGTTCCTATTCTCTAGAAAGTATAGGAACTTC
CTTGGCCAAAAAGACCGGTACCAGGCAGGCAGAAGTATGCAAAGCATGCATCTCAATTAGTCAGCAACCA
TAGTCCCGCCCCTAACTCCGCCCATCCCGCCCCTAACTCCGCCCAGTTCCGCCCATTCTCCGCCCCATGG
CTGACTAATTTTTTTTATTTATGCAGAGGCCGAGGCCGCCTCGGCCTCTGAGCTATTCCAGAAGTAGTGA
GGAGGCTTTTTTGGAGGCTACCATGGGTACCGAGTACAAGCCCACGGTGCGCCTCGCCACCCGCGACGAC
GTCCCCCGGGCCGTACGCACCCTCGCCGCCGCGTTCGCCGACTACCCCGCCACGCGCCACACCGTCGACC
CGGACCGCCACATCGAGCGGGTCACCGAGCTGCAAGAACTCTTCCTCACGCGCGTCGGGCTCGACATCGG
CAAGGTGTGGGTCGCGGACGACGGCGCCGCGGTGGCGGTCTGGACCACGCCGGAGAGCGTCGAAGCGGGG
GCGGTGTTCGCCGAGATCGGCCCGCGCATGGCCGAGTTGAGCGGTTCCCGGCTGGCCGCGCAGCAACAGA
TGGAAGGCCTCCTGGCGCCGCACCGGCCCAAGGAGCCCGCGTGGTTCCTGGCCACCGTCGGCGTCTCGCC
CGACCACCAGGGCAAGGGTCTGGGCAGCGCCGTCGTGCTCCCCGGAGTGGAGGCGGCCGAGCGCGCCGGG
GTGCCCGCCTTCCTGGAGACCTCCGCGCCCCGCAACCTCCCCTTCTACGAGCGGCTCGGCTTCACCGTCA
CCGCCGACGTCGAGGTGCCCGAAGGACCGCGCACCTGGTGCATGACCCGCAAGCCCGGTGCCTGACGCCC
GCCCCACGACCCGCAGCGCCCGACCGAAAGGAGCGCACGACCCCATGGCTCCGACCGAAGCCACCCGGGG
CGGCCCCGCCGACCCCGCACCCGCCCCCGAGGCCCACCGACTCTAGATAACTGATCATAATCAGCCATAC
CACATTTGTAGAGGTTTTACTTGCTTTAAAAAACCTCCCACACCTCCCCCTGAACCTGAAACATAAAATG
AATGCAATTGTTGTTGTTAACTTGTTTATTGCAGCTTATAATGGTTACAAATAAAGCAATAGCATCACAA
ATTTCACAAATAAAGCATTTTTTTCACTGCATTCTAGTTGTGGTTTGTCCAAACTCATCAATGTATCTTA
ACGCTCGAGTGCATTCTAGTTGTGGTTTGTCCAAACTCATCAATGTATCTTATCATGTCTGTATACCGTC
GACCTCTAGCTGCAGGAATTCGATATCAAGCTCTAGCCAACAAGCTCGTCATCGCTTTGCAGAAGAGCAG
AGAGGATATGCTCATCGTCTAAAGAACTACCCATTTTATTATATATTAGTCACGATATCTATAACAAGAA
AATATATATATAATAAGTTATCACGTAAGTAGAACATGAAATAACAATATAATTATCGTATGAGTTAAAT
CTTAAAAGTCACGTAAAAGATAATCATGCGTCATTTTGACTCACGCGGTCGTTATAGTTCAAAATCAGTG
ACACTTACCGCATTGACAAGCACGCCTCACGGGAGCTCCAAGCGGCGACTGAGATGTCCTAAATGCACAG
CGACGGATTCGCGCTATTTAGAAAGAGAGAGCAATATTTCAAGAATGCATGCGTCAATTTTACGCAGACT
ATCTTTCTAGGGTTAAAAAAGATTTGCGCTTTACTCGACCTAAACTTTAAACACGTCATAGAATCTTCGT
TTGACAAAAACCACATTGTGGCCAAGCTGTGTGACGCGACGCGCGCTAAAGAATGGCAAACCAAGTCGCG
CGAGGTACCAGCTTTTGTTCCCTTTAGTGAGGGTTAATTTCGAGCTTGGCGTAATCATGGTCATAGCTGT
TTCCTGTGTGAAATTGTTATCCGCTCACAATTCCACACAACATACGAGCCGGAAGCATAAAGTGTAAAGC
CTGGGGTGCCTAATGAGTGAGCTAACTCACATTAATTGCGTTGCGCTCACTGCCCGCTTTCCAGTCGGGA
AACCTGTCGTGCCAGCTGCATTAATGAATCGGCCAACGCGCGGGGAGAGGCGGTTTGCGTATTGGGCGCT
CTTCCGCTTCCTCGCTCACTGACTCGCTGCGCTCGGTCGTTCGGCTGCGGCGAGCGGTATCAGCTCACTC
AAAGGCGGTAATACGGTTATCCACAGAATCAGGGGATAACGCAGGAAAGAACATGTGAGCAAAAGGCCAG
CAAAAGGCCAGGAACCGTAAAAAGGCCGCGTTGCTGGCGTTTTTCCATAGGCTCCGCCCCCCTGACGAGC
ATCACAAAAATCGACGCTCAAGTCAGAGGTGGCGAAACCCGACAGGACTATAAAGATACCAGGCGTTTCC
CCCTGGAAGCTCCCTCGTGCGCTCTCCTGTTCCGACCCTGCCGCTTACCGGATACCTGTCCGCCTTTCTC
CCTTCGGGAAGCGTGGCGCTTTCTCATAGCTCACGCTGTAGGTATCTCAGTTCGGTGTAGGTCGTTCGCT
CCAAGCTGGGCTGTGTGCACGAACCCCCCGTTCAGCCCGACCGCTGCGCCTTATCCGGTAACTATCGTCT
TGAGTCCAACCCGGTAAGACACGACTTATCGCCACTGGCAGCAGCCACTGGTAACAGGATTAGCAGAGCG
AGGTATGTAGGCGGTGCTACAGAGTTCTTGAAGTGGTGGCCTAACTACGGCTACACTAGAAGAACAGTAT
TTGGTATCTGCGCTCTGCTGAAGCCAGTTACCTTCGGAAAAAGAGTTGGTAGCTCTTGATCCGGCAAACA
AACCACCGCTGGTAGCGGTGGTTTTTTTGTTTGCAAGCAGCAGATTACGCGCAGAAAAAAAGGATCTCAA
GAAGATCCTTTGATCTTTTCTACGGGGTCTGACGCTCAGTGGAACGAAAACTCACGTTAAGGGATTTTGG
TCATGAGATTATCAAAAAGGATCTTCACCTAGATCCTTTTAAATTAAAAATGAAGTTTTAAATCAATCTA
AAGTATATATGAGTAAACTTGGTCTGACAGTTACCAATGCTTAATCAGTGAGGCACCTATCTCAGCGATC
TGTCTATTTCGTTCATCCATAGTTGCCTGACTCCCCGTCGTGTAGATAACTACGATACGGGAGGGCTTAC
CATCTGGCCCCAGTGCTGCAATGATACCGCGAGACCCACGCTCACCGGCTCCAGATTTATCAGCAATAAA
CCAGCCAGCCGGAAGGGCCGAGCGCAGAAGTGGTCCTGCAACTTTATCCGCCTCCATCCAGTCTATTAAT
TGTTGCCGGGAAGCTAGAGTAAGTAGTTCGCCAGTTAATAGTTTGCGCAACGTTGTTGCCATTGCTACAG
GCATCGTGGTGTCACGCTCGTCGTTTGGTATGGCTTCATTCAGCTCCGGTTCCCAACGATCAAGGCGAGT
TACATGATCCCCCATGTTGTGCAAAAAAGCGGTTAGCTCCTTCGGTCCTCCGATCGTTGTCAGAAGTAAG
TTGGCCGCAGTGTTATCACTCATGGTTATGGCAGCACTGCATAATTCTCTTACTGTCATGCCATCCGTAA
GATGCTTTTCTGTGACTGGTGAGTACTCAACCAAGTCATTCTGAGAATAGTGTATGCGGCGACCGAGTTG
CTCTTGCCCGGCGTCAATACGGGATAATACCGCGCCACATAGCAGAACTTTAAAAGTGCTCATCATTGGA
AAACGTTCTTCGGGGCGAAAACTCTCAAGGATCTTACCGCTGTTGAGATCCAGTTCGATGTAACCCACTC
GTGCACCCAACTGATCTTCAGCATCTTTTACTTTCACCAGCGTTTCTGGGTGAGCAAAAACAGGAAGGCA
AAATGCCGCAAAAAAGGGAATAAGGGCGACACGGAAATGTTGAATACTCATACTCTTCCTTTTTCAATAT
TATTGAAGCATTTATCAGGGTTATTGTCTCATGAGCGGATACATATTTGAATGTATTTAGAAAAATAAAC
AAATAGGGGTTCCGCGCACATTTCCCCGAAAAGTGCCACCT
